>Addgene plasmid #183985 | H2B-HT-emiRFP703 | addgene full sequence | sequence record 362760 | Addgene NGS Result
CCTGATTCTGTGGATAACCGTATTACCGCCATGCATTAGTTATTAATAGTAATCAATTACGGGGTCATTA
GTTCATAGCCCATATATGGAGTTCCGCGTTACATAACTTACGGTAAATGGCCCGCCTGGCTGACCGCCCA
ACGACCCCCGCCCATTGACGTCAATAATGACGTATGTTCCCATAGTAACGCCAATAGGGACTTTCCATTG
ACGTCAATGGGTGGAGTATTTACGGTAAACTGCCCACTTGGCAGTACATCAAGTGTATCATATGCCAAGT
ACGCCCCCTATTGACGTCAATGACGGTAAATGGCCCGCCTGGCATTATGCCCAGTACATGACCTTATGGG
ACTTTCCTACTTGGCAGTACATCTACGTATTAGTCATCGCTATTACCATGGTGATGCGGTTTTGGCAGTA
CATCAATGGGCGTGGATAGCGGTTTGACTCACGGGGATTTCCAAGTCTCCACCCCATTGACGTCAATGGG
AGTTTGTTTTGGCACCAAAATCAACGGGACTTTCCAAAATGTCGTAACAACTCCGCCCCATTGACGCAAA
TGGGCGGTAGGCGTGTACGGTGGGAGGTCTATATAAGCAGAGCTGGTTTAGTGAACCGTCAGATCCGCTA
GCGCTACCGGACTCAGATCTCGAGCTCAAGCTTCGAATTCTGCAGTCGACGGTACCGCCACCATGCCAGA
GCCAGCGAAGTCTGCTCCCGCCCCGAAAAAGGGCTCCAAGAAGGCGGTGACTAAGGCGCAGAAGAAAGGC
GGCAAGAAGCGCAAGCGCAGCCGCAAGGAGAGCTATTCCATCTATGTGTACAAGGTTCTGAAGCAGGTCC
ACCCTGACACCGGCATTTCGTCCAAGGCCATGGGCATCATGAATTCGTTTGTGAACGACATTTTCGAGCG
CATCGCAGGTGAGGCTTCCCGCCTGGCGCATTACAACAAGCGCTCGACCATCACCTCCAGGGAGATCCAG
ACGGCCGTGCGCCTGCTGCTGCCTGGGGAGTTGGCCAAGCACGCCGTGTCCGAGGGTACTAAGGCCATCA
CCAAGTACACTAGCGCTAAGCAGTCGACCGGCAGCGAAATCGGTACTGGCTTTCCATTCGACCCCCATTA
TGTGGAAGTCCTGGGCGAGCGCATGCACTACGTCGATGTTGGTCCGCGCGATGGCACCCCTGTGCTGTTC
CTGCACGGTAACCCGACCTCCTCCTACGTGTGGCGCAACATCATCCCGCATGTTGCACCGACCCATCGCT
GCATTGCTCCAGACCTGATCGGTATGGGCAAATCCGACAAACCAGACCTGGGTTATTTCTTCGACGACCA
CGTCCGCTTCATGGATGCCTTCATCGAAGCCCTGGGTCTGGAAGAGGTCGTCCTGGTCATTCACGACTGG
GGCTCCGCTCTGGGTTTCCACTGGGCCAAGCGCAATCCAGAGCGCGTCAAAGGTATTGCATTTATGGAGT
TCATCCGCCCTATCCCGACCTGGGACGAATGGCCAGAATTTGCCCGCGAGACCTTCCAGGCCTTCCGCAC
CACCGACGTCGGCCGCAAGCTGATCATCGATCAGAACGTTTTTATCGAGGGTACGCTGCCGATGGGTGTC
GTCCGCCCGCTGACTGAAGTCGAGATGGACCATTACCGCGAGCCGTTCCTGAATCCTGTTGACCGCGAGC
CACTGTGGCGCTTCCCAAACGAGCTGCCAATCGCCGGTGAGCCAGCGAACATCGTCGCGCTGGTCGAAGA
ATACATGGACTGGCTGCACCAGTCCCCTGTCCCGAAGCTGCTGTTCTGGGGCACCCCAGGCGTTCTGATC
CCACCGGCCGAAGCCGCTCGCCTGGCCAAAAGCCTGCCTAACTGCAAGGCTGTGGACATCGGCCCGGGTC
TGAATCTGCTGCAAGAAGACAACCCGGACCTGATCGGCAGCGAGATCGCGCGCTGGCTGTCCACGCTCGA
GATTTCCGGCGATCCACCGGTCGCCACCATGGCGGAAGGCTCCGTCGCCAGGCAGCCTGACCTCTTGACC
TGCGAACATGAAGAGATCCACCTCGCCGGCTCGATCCAGCCGCATGGCGCGCTTCTGGTCGTCAGCGAAC
ATGATCATCGCGTCATCCAGGCCAGCGCCAACGCCGCGGAATTTCTGAATCTCGGAAGCGTACTCGGCGT
TCCGCTCGCCGAGATCGACGGCGATCTGTTGATCAAGATCCTGCCGCATCTCGATCCCACCGCCGAAGGC
ATGCCGGTCGCGGTGCGCTGCCGGATCGGCAATCCCTCTACGGAGTACTGCGGTCTGATGCATCGGCCTC
CGGAAGGCGGGCTGATCATCGAACTCGAACGTGCCGGCCCGTCGATCGATCTGTCAGGCACGCTGGCGCC
GGCGCTGGAGCGGATCCGCACGGCGGGTTCACTGCGCGCGCTGTGCGATGACACCGTGCTGCTGTTTCAG
CAGTGCACCGGCTACGACCGGGTGATGGTGTATCGTTTCGATGAGCAAGGCCACGGCCTGGTATTCTCCG
AGTGCCATGTGCCTGGGCTCGAATCCTATTTCGGCAACCGCTATCCGTCGTCGCTGGTCCCGCAGATGGC
GCGGCAGCTGTACGTGCGGCAGCGCGTCCGCGTGCTGGTCGACGTCACCTATCAGCCGGTGCCGCTGGAG
CCGCGGCTGTCGCCGCTGACCGGGCGCGATCTCGACATGTCGGGCTGCTTCCTGCGCTCGATGTCGCCGA
TCCATCTGCAGTTCCTGAAGGACATGGGCGTGCGCGCCACCCTGGCGGTGTCGCTGGTGGTCGGCGGCAA
GCTGTGGGGCCTGGTTGTCTGTCACCATTATCTGCCGCGCTTCATCCGTTTCGAGCTGCGGGCGATCTGC
AAACGGCTCGCCGAAAGGATCGCGACGCGGATCACCGCGCTTGAGAGCTAAGCGGCCGCGACTCTAGATC
ATAATCAGCCATACCACATTTGTAGAGGTTTTACTTGCTTTAAAAAACCTCCCACACCTCCCCCTGAACC
TGAAACATAAAATGAATGCAATTGTTGTTGTTAACTTGTTTATTGCAGCTTATAATGGTTACAAATAAAG
CAATAGCATCACAAATTTCACAAATAAAGCATTTTTTTCACTGCATTCTAGTTGTGGTTTGTCCAAACTC
ATCAATGTATCTTAAGGCGTAAATTGTAAGCGTTAATATTTTGTTAAAATTCGCGTTAAATTTTTGTTAA
ATCAGCTCATTTTTTAACCAATAGGCCGAAATCGGCAAAATCCCTTATAAATCAAAAGAATAGACCGAGA
TAGGGT
[37 nt withheld, positions 3297-3333]
AAAGAACGTGGACTCCAACGTCAAAGG
[49 nt withheld, positions 3361-3409]
T
[91 nt withheld, positions 3411-3501]
G
[124 nt withheld, positions 3503-3626]
CAGGTGGCACTTTTCGGGGAAATGTGCGCGGAACCCCTATTTGTTTATTTTTCTAAATACATTCAAATAT
GTATCCGCTCATGAGACAATAACCCTGATAAATGCTTCAATAATATTGAAAAAGGAAGAGTCCTGAGGCG
GAAAGAACCAGCTGTGGAATGTGTGTCAGTTAGGGTGTGGAAAGTCCCCAGGCTCCCCAGCAGGCAGAAG
TATGCAAAGCATGCATCTCAATTAGTCAGCAACCAGGTGTGGAAAGTCCCCAGGCTCCCCAGCAGGCAGA
AGTATGCAAAGCATGCATCTCAATTAGTCAGCAACCATAGTCCCGCCCCTAACTCCGCCCATCCCGCCCC
TAACTCCGCCCAGTTCCGCCCATTCTCCGCCCCATGGCTGACTAATTTTTTTTATTTATGCAGAGGCCGA
GGCCGCCTCGGCCTCTGAGCTATTCCAGAAGTAGTGAGGAGGCTTTTTTGGAGGCCTAGGCTTTTGCAAA
GATCGATCAAGAGACAGGATGAGGATCGTTTCGCATGATTGAACAAGATGGATTGCACGCAGGTTCTCCG
GCCGCTTGGGTGGAGAGGCTATTCGGCTATGACTGGGCACAACAGACAATCGGCTGCTCTGATGCCGCCG
TGTTCCGGCTGTCAGCGCAGGGGCGCCCGGTTCTTTTTGTCAAGACCGACCTGTCCGGTGCCCTGAATGA
ACTGCAAGACGAGGCAGCGCGGCTATCGTGGCTGGCCACGACGGGCGTTCCTTGCGCAGCTGTGCTCGAC
GTTGTCACTGAAGCGGGAAGGGACTGGCTGCTATTGGGCGAAGTGCCGGGGCAGGATCTCCTGTCATCTC
ACCTTGCTCCTGCCGAGAAAGTATCCATCATGGCTGATGCAATGCGGCGGCTGCATACGCTTGATCCGGC
TACCTGCCCATTCGACCACCAAGCGAAACATCGCATCGAGCGAGCACGTACTCGGATGGAAGCCGGTCTT
GTCGATCAGGATGATCTGGACGAAGAGCATCAGGGGCTCGCGCCAGCCGAACTGTTCGCCAGGCTCAAGG
CGAGCATGCCCGACGGCGAGGATCTCGTCGTGACCCATGGCGATGCCTGCTTGCCGAATATCATGGTGGA
AAATGGCCGCTTTTCTGGATTCATCGACTGTGGCCGGCTGGGTGTGGCGGACCGCTATCAGGACATAGCG
TTGGCTACCCGTGATATTGCTGAAGAGCTTGGCGGCGAATGGGCTGACCGCTTCCTCGTGCTTTACGGTA
TCGCCGCTCCCGATTCGCAGCGCATCGCCTTCTATCGCCTTCTTGACGAGTTCTTCTGAGCGGGACTCTG
GGGTTCGAAATGACCGACCAAGCGACGCCCAACCTGCCATCACGAGATTTCGATTCCACCGCCGCCTTCT
ATGAAAGGTTGGGCTTCGGAATCGTTTTCCGGGACGCCGGCTGGATGATCCTCCAGCGCGGGGATCTCAT
GCTGGAGTTCTTCGCCCACCCTAGGGGGAGGCTAACTGAAACACGGAAGGAGACAATACCGGAAGGAACC
CGCGCTATGACGGCAATAAAAAGACAGAATAAAACGCACGGTGTTGGGTCGTTTGTTCATAAACGCGGGG
TTCGGTCCCAGGGCTGGCACTCTGTCGATACCCCACCGAGACCCCATTGGGGCCAATACGCCCGCGTTTC
TTCCTTTTCCCCACCCCACCCCCCAAGTTCGGGTGAAGGCCCAGGGCTCGCAGCCAACGTCGGGGCGGCA
GGCCCTGCCATAGCCTCAGGTTACTCATATATACTTTAGATTGATTTAAAACTTCATTTTTAATTTAAAA
GGATCTAGGTGAAGATCCTTTTTGATAATCTCATGACCAAAATCCCTTAACGTGAGTTTTCGTTCCACTG
AGCGTCAGACCCCGTAGAAAAGATCAAAGGATCTTCTTGAGATCCTTTTTTTCTGCGCGTAATCTGCTGC
TTGCAAACAAAAAAACCACCGCTACCAGCGGTGGTTTGTTTGCCGGATCAAGAGCTACCAACTCTTTTTC
CGAAGGTAACTGGCTTCAGCAGAGCGCAGATACCAAATACTGTTCTTCTAGTGTAGCCGTAGTTAGGCCA
CCACTTCAAGAACTCTGTAGCACCGCCTACATACCTCGCTCTGCTAATCCTGTTACCAGTGGCTGCTGCC
AGTGGCGATAAGTCGTGTCTTACCGGGTTGGACTCAAGACGATAGTTACCGGATAAGGCGCAGCGGTCGG
GCTGAACGGGGGGTTCGTGCACACAGCCCAGCTTGGAGCGAACGACCTACACCGAACTGAGATACCTACA
GCGTGAGCTATGAGAAAGCGCCACGCTTCCCGAAGGGAGAAAGGCGGACAGGTATCCGGTAAGCGGCAGG
GTCGGAACAGGAGAGCGCACGAGGGAGCTTCCAGGGGGAAACGCCTGGTATCTTTATAGTCCTGTCGGGT
TTCGCCACCTCTGACTTGAGCGTCGATTTTTGTGATGCTCGTCAGGGGGGCGGAGCCTATGGAAAAACGC
CAGCAACGCGGCCTTTTTACGGTTCCTGGCCTTTTGCTGGCCTTTTGCTCACATGTTCTTTCCTGCGTTA
TCC
Features (pLannotate 1.2.2; 17 found; start..end, strand, type, name):
      1..29      +  rep_origin     RSF ori (fragment): Plasmids containing the RSF 1030 origin of replication can be propagated in E. coli cells that contain additional plasmids with compatible origins.
     97..400     +  enhancer       CMV enhancer: human cytomegalovirus immediate early enhancer
    401..604     +  promoter       CMV promoter: human cytomegalovirus (CMV) immediate early promoter
    627..688     +  misc_feature   MCS (fragment): multiple cloning site
    693..1070    +  CDS            H2B: human histone H2B; HIST1H2BJ
   1086..1970    +  CDS            HaloTag®: modified bacterial dehalogenase that forms covalent bonds with chloroalkane derivatives
   1989..2918    +  CDS            emiRFP703: emiRFP703 is a basic (constitutively fluorescent) near ir fluorescent protein published in 2020, derived from Rhodopseudomonas palustris. It has low acid sensitivity. It requires the cofactor biliverdin for fluorescence.
   2937..3020    +  CDS            large T antigen (fragment): large T antigen from SV40 (simian virus 40)
   3043..3164    +  polyA_signal   SV40 poly(A) signal: SV40 polyadenylation signal
   3198..3626    -  rep_origin     f1 ori (sequence partly withheld): f1 bacteriophage origin of replication; arrow indicates direction of (+) strand synthesis
   3653..3757    +  promoter       AmpR promoter: bla
   3759..4116    +  promoter       SV40 promoter: SV40 enhancer and early promoter
   4151..4945    +  CDS            NeoR/KanR: aminoglycoside phosphotransferase from Tn5; aph(3')-II (or nptII); confers resistance to neomycin, kanamycin, and G418 (Geneticin®)
   4966..5118    +  CDS            ble (fragment): BLE_KLEPN - Experimental evidence at protein level: Swiss-Prot protein existence level 1. Binding protein with a strong affinity to the bleomycin family of antibiotics. Binds to CL990; an antimitotic-antibiotic compound. From Klebsiella pneumoniae.
   5177..5224    +  polyA_signal   HSV TK poly(A) signal: herpes simplex virus thymidine kinase polyadenylation signal (Cole and Stacy, 1985)
   5315..5331    -  polyA_signal   bGH poly(A) signal (fragment): bovine growth hormone polyadenylation signal
   5553..6141    +  rep_origin     ori: high-copy-number ColE1/pMB1/pBR322/pUC origin of replication
