[The description below was written by a language model from this plasmid's Addgene catalogue record and pLannotate feature annotations shown in this document.]
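Description:
H2B-HT-emiRFP703 is a 6.2 kb mammalian expression plasmid built on a pN1-type backbone, designed to produce a nuclear, chromatin-associated HaloTag7 fusion protein that is also fluorescent. It is maintained in E. coli as a high-copy plasmid through a ColE1/pUC-type origin and selected with kanamycin. The resistance gene is the Tn5 NeoR/KanR aminoglycoside phosphotransferase, placed behind both a bacterial (bla) promoter and the SV40 enhancer/early promoter and followed by the HSV TK polyadenylation signal. The same cassette can therefore also confer G418 resistance in mammalian cells. An f1 origin is also present. Short annotated fragments (RSF ori, ble, bGH poly(A), and a piece of SV40 large T antigen next to the SV40 poly(A) region) look like backbone remnants or partial sequence matches rather than functional parts.

The payload is a single open reading frame driven by the human cytomegalovirus immediate early enhancer and promoter and terminated by the SV40 polyadenylation signal. It encodes human histone H2B (HIST1H2BJ/H2BC11) fused at its C terminus to HaloTag and then to emiRFP703, and was assembled by Gibson cloning. H2B incorporates into chromatin and so confines the fusion to the nucleus. HaloTag is a modified bacterial dehalogenase that covalently captures chloroalkane-bearing ligands, so synthetic probes can be anchored at that location. emiRFP703 is a near-infrared fluorescent protein that depends on biliverdin, and it marks expressing cells and confirms localization. The associated publication concerns a locally activatable sensor for quantifying organellar glutathione, which suggests this construct serves to target HaloTag-reactive probes to the nucleus.
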