Addgene plasmid #183985: H2B-HT-emiRFP703
Purpose: Expresses fluorescent HaloTag7 fusion protein in mammalian cells with nuclear localization.
Depositing lab: Pablo Rivera-Fuentes. Publication: A locally activatable sensor for robust quantification of organellar glutathione. Emmert S, Quargnali G, Thallmair S, Rivera-Fuentes P. Nat Chem. 2023 Oct;15(10):1415-1421. doi: 10.1038/s41557-023-01249-3. Epub 2023 Jun 15. PubMed 37322101.
Backbone
  Vector backbone: pN1
  Vector type: Mammalian Expression
Growth in bacteria
  Bacterial resistance: Kanamycin, 50 μg/mL
  Growth temperature: 37°C
  Growth strain: DH5alpha
  Copy number: High Copy
Gene/Insert
  Gene/Insert name: H2B
  Species: H. sapiens (human)
  Insert size (bp): 2226
  Entrez Gene: H2BC11 (a.k.a. H2B/r, H2BFR, H2BJ, HIST1H2BJ)
  Tag / fusion protein: HaloTag, emiRFP703 (C terminal on insert)
  Cloning method: Gibson Cloning
Terms and licenses: Academic/Nonprofit Terms; Industry Terms: Not Available to Industry
How to cite: H2B-HT-emiRFP703 was a gift from Pablo Rivera-Fuentes (Addgene plasmid # 183985 ; http://n2t.net/addgene:183985 ; RRID:Addgene_183985)
